Addgene plasmid #153680: pGBW-m4252909
Purpose: Mammalian expression plasmid for SARS-CoV-2 ORF7b
Depositing lab: Ginkgo Bioworks & Benjie Chen. Depositing organization: Ginkgo Bioworks.
Backbone
  Vector backbone: pTwist_CMV_Hygro_6 with AarI site removed
  Backbone size w/o insert (bp): 6525
  Vector type: Mammalian Expression
  Selectable markers: Hygromycin
Growth in bacteria
  Bacterial resistance: Ampicillin, 100 μg/mL
  Growth temperature: 37°C
  Growth strain: DH5alpha
  Copy number: High Copy
Gene/Insert
  Gene/Insert name: SARS-CoV-2 ORF7b
  Species: Severe acute respiratory syndrome coronavirus 2
  Insert size (bp): 125
  Mutation: wt
  Entrez Gene: ORF7b (a.k.a. GU280_gp08)
  Promoter: CMV
  Tag / fusion protein: Cleavable TEV;TapTag (C terminal on backbone)
  Cloning method: Unknown
Resource information
  A portion of this plasmid was derived from a plasmid made by: GinkgoBioworks
Depositor comments: NCBI reference sequence: 43740574
How to cite: pGBW-m4252909 was a gift from Ginkgo Bioworks & Benjie Chen (Addgene plasmid # 153680 ; http://n2t.net/addgene:153680 ; RRID:Addgene_153680)
