[The description below was written by a language model from this plasmid's Addgene catalogue record and pLannotate feature annotations shown in this document.]
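Description:
pGBW-m4252909 is a mammalian expression plasmid for wild-type SARS-CoV-2 ORF7b, built on a pTwist_CMV_Hygro_6 backbone from which an AarI site was removed. It is maintained in E. coli through a high-copy ColE1/pUC-type origin and an ampicillin resistance gene (β-lactamase). For selection in mammalian cells it carries a hygromycin B phosphotransferase cassette, which the feature table places under a human ubiquitin C promoter and upstream of a synthetic poly(A) signal. The sequenced record is 7,245 nt, somewhat larger than the sum of the catalogued backbone and insert sizes.

The expression unit lies on the reverse strand of the annotated sequence. A CMV immediate-early enhancer and promoter drive the short ORF7b coding region, annotated as NS7B_SARS2. The catalogue lists a C-terminal, backbone-encoded tag described as a cleavable TEV site plus TapTag. The two annotated fragments downstream of ORF7b are consistent with a classical tandem affinity purification tag: a fragment matching myosin light chain kinase 2, likely a calmodulin-binding peptide, and a fragment of Staphylococcus aureus protein A, whose domains bind immunoglobulin. The TEV site itself is not separately annotated. The SV40 poly(A) signal annotated beyond the tag is on the opposite strand, so the table does not clearly show how the transcript is terminated.

The cassettes are bracketed by β-globin insulator elements and by rrnG and T7 transcription terminators, which help isolate the units from read-through transcription. The design suits transient or hygromycin-selected expression of tagged ORF7b in mammalian cells. The affinity tag would allow two-step purification of the viral protein and its host interaction partners, although the record states only the expression purpose.
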