Features (pLannotate 1.2.2; 22 found; start..end, strand, type, name):
      1..43      -  enhancer       CMV enhancer (fragment): human cytomegalovirus immediate early enhancer
     74..122     +  polyA_signal   poly(A) signal: synthetic polyadenylation signal
    140..186     +  terminator     T7 terminator: transcription terminator for bacteriophage T7 RNA polymerase
    191..262     -  misc_feature   5' β-globin insulator: insulator upstream of the human β-globin locus (Farrell et al., 2002)
    414..550     -  terminator     rrnG terminator: transcription terminator from the E. coli ribosomal RNA rrnG operon (Albrechtsen et al., 1991)
    563..1423    -  CDS            AmpR: β-lactamase; bla; confers resistance to ampicillin, carbenicillin, and related antibiotics
   1689..1737    -  polyA_signal   poly(A) signal: synthetic polyadenylation signal
   1765..2786    -  CDS            HygR (fragment): hygromycin B phosphotransferase confers resistance to hygromycin
   2796..4005    -  promoter       UbC promoter: human ubiquitin C promoter
   4269..4333    +  CDS            bla(M) (fragment): β-lactamase lacking the signal sequence; bla(M); allows cytosolic expression of β-lactamase
   4505..5093    +  rep_origin     ori: high-copy-number ColE1/pMB1/pBR322/pUC origin of replication
   5319..5390    -  misc_feature   3' β-globin insulator: insulator downstream of the human β-globin locus (Farrell et al., 2002)
   5435..5571    -  terminator     rrnG terminator: transcription terminator from the E. coli ribosomal RNA rrnG operon (Albrechtsen et al., 1991)
   5601..5647    -  terminator     T7 terminator: transcription terminator for bacteriophage T7 RNA polymerase
   5670..5739    +  CDS            large T antigen (fragment): large T antigen from SV40 (simian virus 40)
   5762..5883    +  polyA_signal   SV40 poly(A) signal: SV40 polyadenylation signal
   5964..6314    -  CDS            spa (fragment): SPA_STAAU - Experimental evidence at protein level: Swiss-Prot protein existence level 1. Plays a role in the inhibition of the host innate and adaptive immune responses. Possesses five immunoglobulin-binding domains that capture both the fragment crystallizable region (Fc region) and the Fab region (part of Ig that identifies antigen) of immunoglobulins (By similarity). In turn, Staphylococcus aureus is protected from phagocytic killing via inhibition of Ig Fc region. In addition, the host elicited B-cell response is prevented due to a decrease of antibody-secreting cell proliferation that en
   6396..6473    -  CDS            MYLK2 (fragment): MYLK2_HUMAN - Experimental evidence at protein level: Swiss-Prot protein existence level 1. Implicated in the level of global muscle contraction and cardiac function. Phosphorylates a specific serine in the N-terminus of a myosin light chain. From Homo sapiens (Human).
   6528..6656    -  CDS            NS7B_SARS2: Experimental evidence at protein level: Swiss-Prot protein existence level 1. From Severe acute respiratory syndrome coronavirus 2 (2019-nCoV) (SARS-CoV-2).
   6731..6782    -  promoter       CMVd2 promoter: truncated human cytomegalovirus (CMV) immediate early promoter that yields moderately reduced expression relative to the full-length promoter
   6845..6862    +  promoter       CMV promoter (fragment): human cytomegalovirus (CMV) immediate early promoter
   6935..7238    -  enhancer       CMV enhancer: human cytomegalovirus immediate early enhancer
>Addgene plasmid #153680 | pGBW-m4252909 | addgene full sequence | sequence record 300688 | Ginkgo NGS Result
CCATATATGGGCTATGAACTAATGACCCCGTAATTGATTACTAGATCTGGCTACACTCGATCAGCAGTTA
GATAATAAAATCGCTATCCATCGAAGATGGATGTGTGTTGGTTTTTTGTGTGTGTAACGCAACGATTGAT
AGCATAACCCCTTGGGGCCTCTAAACGGGTCTTGAGGGGTTTTTTGAATTGAGAGGTAGCTGAAGCTGCT
GTTATGACCACTAGAGGGAAGAAGATACCTGTGGAGCTAATGGTCCAAGATGTCGGGAGCCGCGATCGCT
GCCAAAAAGGTAAGCTGACGATAGCTGACGAGATTCGATGCCCGACGAGCAAATGAGCGCCACGGCTGTT
CGCGTAAGCTCGAAACGACGGAGATTCGATAGAGCCAGAGTCGAGTTTAAACGATTCGGGATCTTAAGGA
TAAATTTCTGGTAAGGAGGACACGTATGGAAGTGGGCAAGTTGGGGAAGCCGTATCCGTTGCTGAATCTG
GCATATGTGGGAGTATAAGACGCGCAGCGTCGCATCAGGCATTTTTTTCTGCGCCAATGCACCTAGAATC
GGTTACCAATGCTTAATCAGTGAGGCACCTATCTCAGCGATCTGTCTATTTCGTTCATCCATAGTTGCCT
GACTCCCCGTCGTGTAGATAACTACGATACGGGAGGGCTTACCATCTGGCCCCAGTGCTGCAATGATACC
GCGAGACCCACGCTCACCGGCTCCAGATTTATCAGCAATAAACCAGCCAGCCGGAAGGGCCGAGCGCAGA
AGTGGTCCTGCAACTTTATCCGCCTCCATCCAGTCTATCAACTGTTGCCGGGAAGCTAGAGTAAGTAGTT
CGCCAGTTAATAGTTTACGCAAGGTTGTTGCCATTGCTACAGGCATCGTGGTGTCACGCTCGTCGTTTGG
TATGGCTTCATTCAGCTCCGGTTCCCAACGATCAAGGCGAGTTACATGATCCCCCATGTTGTGCAAAAAA
GCGGTTAGCTCCTTCGGTCCTCCAATCGTTGTCAGAAGTAAGTTGGCCGCAGTGTTATCACTCATGGTTA
TGGCAGCACTGCATAATTCTCTTACTGTCATGCCATCCGTAAGATGCTTTTCTGTGACTGGTGAATACTC
AACCAAGTCATTCTGAGAATAGTGTATGCGGCGACCGAGTTGCTCTTGCCCGGCGTCAATACGGGATAAT
ACCGCGCCACATAGCAGAACTTTAAAAGTGCTCATCATTGGAAAGCGTTCTTCGGGGCGAAAACTCTCAA
GGATCTTACCGCTGTTGAGATCCAGTTCGATGTAACCCACTCGCGCACCCAACTGATCTTCAGCATCTTT
TACTTTCACCAGCGTTTCTGGGTGAGCAAAAACAGGAAGGCAAAATGCCGCAAAAAAGGGAATAAGGGCG
ACACGGAAATGTTGAATACTCATGCGAAAGCCTCCTGCTGATCCTGTCTCTTGATAGATGTTTGCAAAAG
CTAGGACTCGATTATACGTTGACCGATCAGACTATCAATATCTAGGTTTAAACAGATCGGTACGCTGCCG
TGACCAGGCTTGAGTACAATATCTGACGATTGGACTTCCTGGGTCCCAAGCTGGATTCCGACTGGCTGAC
TGCCAAGCAACGATATGGATCGTCGAGACTCGCACTGAGAGGATCGTTCTCGGTACACCAGGCGCGCCTA
GCGTTACACACACAAAAAACCAACACACATCCATCTTCGATGGATAGCGATTTTATTATCTAAGACTAGG
CTTACATACTAGCTTATTCCTTTGCCCTCGGACGAGTGCTGGGGCGTCGGTTTCCACTATCGGCGAGTAC
TTCTACACAGCCATCGGTCCAGACGGCGGCGCTTCTGCGGGCGATTTGTGTACGCCCGACAGTCCCGGCT
CCGGATCGGACGATTGCGTCGCATCGACCCTGCGCCCAAGCTGCATCATCGAAATTGCCGTCAACCAAGC
TCTGATAGAGTTGGTCAAGACCAATGCGGAGCATATACGCCCGGAGCCGGGGCGATCCTGCAAGCTCCGG
ATGCCTCCGCTCGAAGTAGCGCGTCTGCTGCTCCATACAAGCCAACCACGGCCTCCAGAAGAAGATGTTG
GCGACCTCGTATTGGGAATCCCCGAACATCGCCTCGCTCCAGTCAATGACCGCTGTTATGCGGCCATTGT
CCGTCAGGACATTGTTGGAGCCGAAATCCGCGTGCACGAGGTGCCGGACTTCGGGGCAGTCCTCGGCCCA
AAGCATCAGCTCATCGAGAGCCTGCGCGACGGACGCACTGACGGTGTCGTCCATCACAGTTTGCCAGTGA
TACACATGGGGATCAGCAATCGCGCATATGAAATCACGCCATGTAGTGTATTGACCGATTCCTTGCGGTC
CGAATGGGCCGAACCCGCTCGTCTGGCTAAGATCGGCGGCAGCGATGGCATCCATTGCCTCCGCGACCGG
CTGCAGAACAGCGGGCAGTTCGGTTTCAGGCAGGTCTTGCAACGTGACACCCTGTGCACGGCGGGAGATG
CAATAGGTCAGGCTCTCGCTGAACTCCCCAATGTCAAGCACTTCCGGAATCGGGAGCGCGGCGGATGCAA
AGTGCCGATAAACATAACGATCTTTGTAGAAACCATCGGCGCAGCTATTTACCCGCAGGACATATCCACG
CCCTCCTACATCGAAGCTGAAAGCACGAGATTCTTCGCCCTCCGAGAGCTGCATCAGGTCGGAGACGCTG
TCGAACTTTTCGATCAGAAACTTCTCGACAGACGTCGCGGTGAGTTCAGGCTTTTTACCCATGTTGTCTA
ACAAAAAAGCCAAAAACGGCCAGAATTTAGCGGACAATTTACAAGTCTAACACTGAAAATTACATATTGA
CCCAAATGATTACATTTCAAAAGGTGCCTAAAAAACTTCACAAAACACACTCGCCAACCCCGAGCGCATA
GTTCAAAACCGGAGCTTCAGCTACTTAAGAAGATAGGTACATAAAACCGACCAAAGAAACTGACGCCTCA
CTTATCCCTCCCCTCACCAGAGGTCCGGCGCCTGTCGATTCAGGAGAGCCTACCCTAGGCCCGAACCCTG
CGTCCTGCGACGGAGAAAAGCCTACCGCACACCTACCGGCTGGTGGCCCCACCCTGCATTATAAGCCAAC
AGAACGGGTGACGTCACGACACGACGAGGGCGCGCGCTCCCAAAGGTACGGGTGCACTGCCCAACGGCAC
CGCCATAACTGCCGCCCCCGCAACAGACGACAAACCGAGTTCTCCAGTCAGTGACAAACTTCACGTCAGG
GTCCCCAGATGGTGCCCAGCCCATCTCACCCGAATAAGAGCTTTCCCGCATTAGCGAAGGGCTCAAGACC
TTGGGTTCTTGCCGCCCACCATGCCCCCCACCTTGTTTCAACGACCTCACAGCCCGCCTCACAAGCGTCT
TCCATTCAAGACTCGGGAACAGCCGCCATTTTGCTGCGCTCCCCCCAACCCCCAGTTCAGGGCAACCTTG
CTCGCGGACCCAGACTACAGCCCTTGGCGGTCTCTCCACACGCTTCCGTCCCACCGAGCGGCCCGGCGGC
CACGAAAGCCCCGGCCAGCCCAGCAGCCCGCTACTCACCAAGTGACGATCACAGCGATCCACAAACAAGA
ACCGCGACCCAAATCCCGGCTGCGACGGAACTAGCTGTGCCACACCCGGCGCGTCCTTATATAATCATCG
GCGTTCACCGCCCCACGGAGATCCCTCCGCAGAATCGCCGAGAAGGGACTACTTTTCCTCGCCTGTTCCG
CTCTCTGGAAAGAAAACCAGTGCCCTAGAGTCACCCAAGTCCCGTCCTAAAATGTCCTTCTGCTGATACT
GGGGTTCTAAGGCCGAGTCTTATGAGCAGCGGGCCGCTGTCCTGAGCGTCCGGGCGGAAGGATCAGGACG
CTCCTGCGCCCTTCGTCTGACGTGGCAGCGCTCGCCGTGACGAGGGGGGCGCCCGCGGGAGGCGCCAAAA
CCCGGCGCGGAGGCCAGGCGCGCCCCGATTTCGATATTCCTCGGATCTCGGATAGATCGGGATTGAGGAT
GTAGGTTGAACTTCTCTCGGGTGATCCCGATCTCGGATATTCGGGATTGGAGTAATACCTGGCGATAGGC
GCTGCCAAGCAATAGCCAAGGCGCAAGGCCGGCCAAGAGACTTGCGATAGTTCGTTCGAGAGGTAGCCTG
CAAGATGGATCGGACGAAAGGTTTGAAGATTTTCCGACGAGGGCCTTGGAGAGTTCGGAAATTTAAATGC
AACTATGGATGAACGAAATAGACAGATCGCTGAGATAGGTGCCTCACTGATTAAGCATTGGTAACTGTCA
GACCAAGTTTACTCATATATACTTTAGATTGATTTAAAACTTCATTTTTAATTTAAAAGGATCTAGGTGA
AGATCCTTTTTGATAATCTCATGACCAAAATCCCTTAACGTGAGTTTTCGTTCCACTGAGCGTCAGACCC
CGTAGAAAAGATCAAAGGATCTTCTTGAGATCCTTTTTTTCTGCGCGTAATCTGCTGCTTGCAAACAAAA
AAACCACCGCTACCAGCGGTGGTTTGTTTGCCGGATCAAGAGCTACCAACTCTTTTTCCGAAGGTAACTG
GCTTCAGCAGAGCGCAGATACCAAATACTGTTCTTCTAGTGTAGCCGTAGTTAGGCCACCACTTCAAGAA
CTCTGTAGCACCGCCTACATACCTCGCTCTGCTAATCCTGTTACCAGTGGCTGCTGCCAGTGGCGATAAG
TCGTGTCTTACCGGGTTGGACTCAAGACGATAGTTACCGGATAAGGCGCAGCGGTCGGGCTGAACGGGGG
GTTCGTGCACACAGCCCAGCTTGGAGCGAACGACCTACACCGAACTGAGATACCTACAGCGTGAGCTATG
AGAAAGCGCCACGCTTCCCGAAGGGAGAAAGGCGGACAGGTATCCGGTAAGCGGCAGGGTCGGAACAGGA
GAGCGCACGAGGGAGCTTCCAGGGGGAAACGCCTGGTATCTTTATAGTCCTGTCGGGTTTCGCCACCTCT
GACTTGAGCGTCGATTTTTGTGATGCTCGTCAGGGGGGCGGAGCCTATGGAAAAACGCCAGCAACGCGGC
CTTTTTACGGTTCCTGGCCTTTTGCTGGCCTTTTGCTCACATGATTTAAATGAAACTCGTAATCGGAGAA
CGGGTGCAATAGCAAGGACCAGATCGAACTTGACTGACGCAATTCTGAGCGTAGTCGAAACCCAGACAAG
TCGATCTCGCCAAGTAGCTGACTTGACTGGTTAATTAAGTTTCGATAGCCCAAGGTAACCAATGAGATTA
GGGAGGGAAGAAAGTTTGATGAACTACTTCTGACCCCTAGTGGTGTCCAGAAAAGACCATTAAAGGAATG
TCTTGATCGAAATCGAGAGATCGCCTGCAGGATAGCTGACGACCTTAAGGATAAATTTCTGGTAAGGAGG
ACACGTATGGAAGTGGGCAAGTTGGGGAAGCCGTATCCGTTGCTGAATCTGGCATATGTGGGAGTATAAG
ACGCGCAGCGTCGCATCAGGCATTTTTTTCTGCGCCAATGCCGGTAGATAGCAATCCGGCCCGAGGGGCA
CAAAAAACCCCTCAAGACCCGTTTAGAGGCCCCAAGGGGTTATGCTACGATACCGATAGAGATGGGCCAA
TACCACATTTGTAGAGGTTTTACTTGCTTTAAAAAACCTCCCACACCTCCCCCTGAACCTGAAACATAAA
ATGAATGCAATTGTTGTTGTTAACTTGTTTATTGCAGCTTATAATGGTTACAAATAAAGCAATAGCATCA
CAAATTTCACAAATAAAGCATTTTTTTCACTGCATTCTAGTTGTGGTTTGTCCAAACTCATCAATGTATC
TTATCATGTCTGTGAGCTGAAGGTACGCTGTATCTCAGTCAGTCAAGCTAGCAGAGGCCTGCGGATCCTT
ATTGATGGTTCGCGTCTACTTTCGGGGCCTGGGCATCATTGAGCTTTTTGGCTTCCGCAAGCAGGTTGGC
ACTCTGTGATGGATCGTCTTTTAGGGACTGGATAAATGCATTTCTTTGTTCCTCATTCAGATTAGGAAGG
TGCAATATCTCGTAGAAAGCATTCTGCTGCTCCTTGTTAAACTTGTTATCAACTTTTGGAGCCTGTGCGT
CATTCAGCTTCTTGGCTTCGGCCAGGAGATTTGCAGACTGCGAGGGATCGTCTTTCAGGCTCTGAATGAA
AGCGTTGCGTTGCTCTTCGTTCAGATTTGGTAAGTGAAGGATCTCATAGAAAGCGTTCTGCTGTTCTTTA
TTAAACTTGTTATCGACGGCCTCGTCATGTTGTGCCAAGCCAAATTCACCCTGGAAATAGAGATTCTCGG
AGGCGGTCGTAGGAATGTCGTAATCTAGGGCGCCGCTTGAACTGATCTTTTTGAACCGGTTAGCCGCAGA
CACTGCAATAAAGTTCTTCTTCCATCTCCTTTTCCAGGGATTTATCAGCCCCGGGATTCGCCGTCCCGAC
TGAAAGTAAAGGTTTTCGGCGTGACAAGTTTCATTATGATCTTGCAGTTCAAGTGAGAACCAAAAGATAA
TAAGCATAATTAAAACAAGGAATAGCAGAAAGGCTAAAAAGCACAAATAGAAGTCAATTAATGAAAGTTC
AATCATGGTGGCGGCCGCTGGCGGGTGTGTCGAGTGGATGGTAGGATCGACAAAGATCTGATCTGACGGT
TCACTAAACCAGCTCTGCTTATATAGACCTCCCACCGTACACGCCTACCGCCCATTTGCGTCAATGGGGC
GGAGTTGTTACGACATTTTGGAAAGTCCCGTTGATTTTGGTGCCAAAACAAACTCCCATTGACGTCAATG
GGGTGGAGACTTGGAAATCCCCGTGAGTCAAACCGCTATCCACGCCCATTGATGTACTGCCAAAACCGCA
TCAGCATGGTAATAGCGATGACTAATACGTAGATGTACTGCCAAGTAGGAAAGTCCCATAAGGTCATGTA
CTGGGCATAATGCCAGGCGGGCCATTTACCGTCATTGACGTCAATAGGGGGCGTACTTGGCATATGATAC
ACTTGATGTACTGCCAAGTGGGCAGTTTACCGTAAATACTCCACCCATTGACGTCAATGGAAAGTCCCTA
TTGGCGTTACTATGGGAACATACGTCATTATTGACGTCAATGGGCGGGGGTCGTTGGGCGGTCAGCCAGG
CGGGCCATTTACCGTAAGTTATGTAACGCGGAACT
